>Addgene plasmid #241193 | linker-T2A-NTRv2-linker-P2A-mNeonGreen-CAAX ORF2 | addgene full sequence | sequence record 482029 | Addgene NGS Result
ATTTGTCCTACTCAGGAGAGCGTTCACCGACAAACAACAGATAAAACGAAAGGCCCAGTCTTCCGACTGA
GCCTTTCGTTTTATTTGATGCCTGGCAGTTCCCTACTCTCGCGTTAACGCTAGCATGGATGTTTTCCCAG
TCACGACGTTGTAAAACGACGGCCAGTCTTAAGCTCGGGCCCGGTCTCTTCGCCGGCTCTGGGGAGGGCA
GAGGCAGTCTGCTGACATGCGGTGACGTGGAAGAGAATCCCGGCCCTATGACTATTGTTCAAGCTGCCCA
ATCCCGCTACTCCACCAAAGCCTTTGATGCTTCGCGCAAATTGCCTGAAGAGAAAGTCGCGGCAGTGAAA
GAGTTAATCCGCATGAGTGCGTCCAGTGTCAACTCGCAACCTTGGCATTTTATTGTCGCGAGCAGTGAAG
AGGGAAAAGCGCGCATCGCCAAAGCAACACAAGGTGGTTTTGCTGCTAATGAGCGCAAGATTTTGGATGC
TTCTCACGTTGTGGTGTTCTGCGCCAAAACGGCGATTGATGAAGCGTACCTACTCGACCTTTTGGAAAGC
GAAGACAAAGATGGCCGCTACGCCGATGTCGAAGCAAAAAATGGCATGCACGCTGGTCGTTCATTTTTCG
TCAACATGCACCGCTTTGACTTGAAAGACGCGCATCACTGGATGGAAAAGCAAGTTTACCTCAATGTGGG
GACGCTGCTATTGGGTGCTTCTGCGATGGAGATCGACGCGGTGCCAATTGAAGGCTTCGATGCCAAGGTG
CTTGATGAGGAGTTTGGTCTGCGTGAGAAGGGCTTTACCAGCGTGGTGATTGTGCCGCTGGGTTACCATA
GCGAAGACGATTTTAATGCTAAGCTGCCAAAATCACGTTGGTCAGCAGAGACTGTTTTTACCGAAATCGG
CTCTGGGGCTACAAACTTCTCTCTGCTGAAACAAGCTGGCGACGTGGAGGAGAACCCTGGACCTGTGAGC
AAGGGCGAGGAGGATAACATGGCCTCTCTCCCAGCGACACATGAGTTACACATCTTTGGCTCCATCAACG
GTGTGGACTTTGACATGGTGGGTCAGGGCACCGGCAATCCAAATGATGGTTATGAGGAGTTAAACCTGAA
GTCCACCAAGGGTGACCTCCAGTTCTCCCCCTGGATTCTGGTCCCTCATATCGGGTATGGCTTCCATCAG
TACCTGCCCTACCCTGACGGGATGTCGCCTTTCCAGGCCGCCATGGTAGATGGCTCCGGCTACCAAGTCC
ATCGCACAATGCAGTTTGAAGATGGTGCCTCCCTTACTGTTAACTACCGCTACACCTACGAGGGAAGCCA
CATCAAAGGAGAGGCCCAGGTGAAGGGGACTGGTTTCCCTGCTGACGGTCCTGTGATGACCAACTCGCTG
ACCGCTGCGGACTGGTGCAGGTCGAAGAAGACTTACCCCAACGACAAAACCATCATCAGTACCTTTAAGT
GGAGTTACACCACTGGAAATGGCAAGCGCTACCGGAGCACTGCGCGGACCACCTACACCTTTGCCAAGCC
AATGGCGGCTAACTATCTGAAGAACCAGCCGATGTACGTGTTCCGTAAGACGGAGCTCAAGCACTCCAAG
ACCGAGCTCAACTTCAAGGAGTGGCAAAAGGCCTTTACCGATGTGATGGGCATGGACGAGCTGTACAAGA
AGAAGAAAAAGAAGTCAAAGACAAAGTGTGTAATTATGTAAGCTAGAACTATAGTGAGTCGTATTACGTA
GATCCAGACATGATAAGATACATTGATGAGTTTGGACAAACCACAACTAGAATGCAGTGAAAAAAATGCT
TTATTTGTGAAATTTGTGATGCTATTGCTTTATTTGTAACCATTATAAGCTGCAATAAACAAGTTAACAA
CAACAATTGCATTCATTTTATGTTTCAGGTTCAGGGGGAGGTGTGGGAGGTTTTTTAATTCCTCAAGAGA
CCTCTAGACCAGCCAGGACAGAAATGCCTCGACTTCGCTGCTACCCAAGGTTGCCGGGTGACGCACACCG
TGGAAACGGATGAAGGCACGAACCCAGTGGACATAAGCCTGTTCGGTTCGTAAGCTGTAATGCAAGTAGC
GTATGCGCTCACGCAACTGGTCCAGAACCTTGACCGAACGCAGCGGTGGTAACGGCGCAGTGGCGGTTTT
CATGGCTTGTTATGACTGTTTTTTTGGGGTACAGTCTATGCCTCGGGCATCCAAGCAGCAAGCGCGTTAC
GCCGTGGGTCGATGTTTGATGTTATGGAGCAGCAACGATGTTACGCAGCAGGGCAGTCGCCCTAAAACAA
AGTTAAACATTATGAGGGAAGCGGTGATCGCCGAAGTATCGACTCAACTATCAGAGGTAGTTGGCGTCAT
CGAGCGCCATCTCGAACCGACGTTGCTGGCCGTACATTTGTACGGCTCCGCAGTGGATGGCGGCCTGAAG
CCACACAGTGATATTGATTTGCTGGTTACGGTGACCGTAAGGCTTGATGAAACAACGCGGCGAGCTTTGA
TCAACGACCTTTTGGAAACTTCGGCTTCCCCTGGAGAGAGCGAGATTCTCCGCGCTGTAGAAGTCACCAT
TGTTGTGCACGACGACATCATTCCGTGGCGTTATCCAGCTAAGCGCGAACTGCAATTTGGAGAATGGCAG
CGCAATGACATTCTTGCAGGTATCTTCGAGCCAGCCACGATCGACATTGATCTGGCTATCTTGCTGACAA
AAGCAAGAGAACATAGCGTTGCCTTGGTAGGTCCAGCGGCGGAGGAACTCTTTGATCCGGTTCCTGAACA
GGATCTATTTGAGGCGCTAAATGAAACCTTAACGCTATGGAACTCGCCGCCCGACTGGGCTGGCGATGAG
CGAAATGTAGTGCTTACGTTGTCCCGCATTTGGTACAGCGCAGTAACCGGCAAAATCGCGCCGAAGGATG
TCGCTGCCGACTGGGCAATGGAGCGCCTGCCGGCCCAGTATCAGCCCGTCATACTTGAAGCTAGACAGGC
TTATCTTGGACAAGAAGAAGATCGCTTGGCCTCGCGCGCAGATCAGTTGGAAGAATTTGTCCACTACGTG
AAAGGCGAGATCACCAAGGTAGTCGGCAAATAACCCTCGAGCCACCCATGACCAAAATCCCTTAACGTGA
GTTACGCGTCGTTCCACTGAGCGTCAGACCCCGTAGAAAAGATCAAAGGATCTTCTTGAGATCCTTTTTT
TCTGCGCGTAATCTGCTGCTTGCAAACAAAAAAACCACCGCTACCAGCGGTGGTTTGTTTGCCGGATCAA
GAGCTACCAACTCTTTTTCCGAAGGTAACTGGCTTCAGCAGAGCGCAGATACCAAATACTGTTCTTCTAG
TGTAGCCGTAGTTAGGCCACCACTTCAAGAACTCTGTAGCACCGCCTACATACCTCGCTCTGCTAATCCT
GTTACCAGTGGCTGCTGCCAGTGGCGATAAGTCGTGTCTTACCGGGTTGGACTCAAGACGATAGTTACCG
GATAAGGCGCAGCGGTCGGGCTGAACGGGGGGTTCGTGCACACAGCCCAGCTTGGAGCGAACGACCTACA
CCGAACTGAGATACCTACAGCGTGAGCTATGAGAAAGCGCCACGCTTCCCGAAGGGAGAAAGGCGGACAG
GTATCCGGTAAGCGGCAGGGTCGGAACAGGAGAGCGCACGAGGGAGCTTCCAGGGGGAAACGCCTGGTAT
CTTTATAGTCCTGTCGGGTTTCGCCACCTCTGACTTGAGCGTCGATTTTTGTGATGCTCGTCAGGGGGGC
GGAGCCTATGGAAAAACGCCAGCAACGCGGCCTTTTTACGGTTCCTGGCCTTTTGCTGGCCTTTTGCTCA
CATGTTCTTTCCTGCGTTATCCCCTGATTCTGTGGATAACCGTATTACCGCCTTTGAGTGAGCTGATACC
GCTCGCCGCAGCCGAACGACCGAGCGCAGCGAGTCAGTGAGCGAGGAAGCGGAAGAGCGCCCAATACGCA
AACCGCCTCTCCCCGCGCGTTGGCCGATTCATTAATGCAGCTGGCACGACAGGTTTCCCGACTGGAAAGC
GGGCAGTGAGCGCAACGCAATTAATACGCGTACCGCTAGCCAGGAAGAGTTTGTAGAAACGCAAAAAGGC
CATCCGTCAGGATGGCCTTCTGCTTAGTTTGATGCCTGGCAGTTTATGGCGGGCGTCCTGCCCGCCACCC
TCCGGGCCGTTGCTTCACAACGTTCAAATCCGCTCCCGGCGG
Features (pLannotate 1.2.2; 13 found; start..end, strand, type, name):
     41..84      +  terminator     rrnB T1 terminator: Escherichia coli rrnB; transcription terminator T1 from the E. coli rrnB gene
    131..167     -  CDS            lacZα (fragment): LacZα fragment of β-galactosidase; lacZ fragment
    258..908     +  CDS            nfsB: NFSB_SALTY - Also known as nfnB From Salmonella typhimurium (strain LT2 / SGSC1412 / ATCC 700720).
    975..1679    +  CDS            mNeonGreen: mNeonGreen is a basic (constitutively fluorescent) green/yellow fluorescent protein published in 2013, derived from Branchiostoma lanceolatum. It is reported to be a very rapidly-maturing monomer with moderate acid sensitivity.
   1680..1721    +  CDS            K-Ras (fragment): human small GTPase proto-oncoprotein
   1729..1746    -  promoter       T7 promoter (fragment): promoter for bacteriophage T7 RNA polymerase
   1751..1885    -  polyA_signal   SV40 poly(A) signal: SV40 polyadenylation signal
   2060..2083    +  promoter       Pc promoter (fragment): intI1 (promoter lies within the coding sequence); class 1 integron promoter
   2259..2315    +  CDS            GmR (fragment): gentamycin acetyltransferase; aacC1; confers resistance to gentamycin
   2322..3113    +  CDS            SmR: aminoglycoside adenylyltransferase (Murphy, 1985); aadA; confers resistance to spectinomycin and streptomycin
   3206..3794    +  rep_origin     ori: high-copy-number ColE1/pMB1/pBR322/pUC origin of replication
   3977..4069    +  CDS            lacI (fragment): lac repressor; lacI; The lac repressor binds to the lac operator to inhibit transcription in E. coli. This inhibition can be relieved by adding lactose or isopropyl-β-D-thiogalactopyranoside (IPTG).
   4124..4151    -  terminator     rrnB T2 terminator: transcription terminator T2 from the E. coli rrnB gene
