[The description below was written by a language model from this plasmid's Addgene catalogue record and pLannotate feature annotations shown in this document.]
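Description:
linker-T2A-NTRv2-linker-P2A-mNeonGreen-CAAX ORF2 is a 4.2 kb middle entry vector for the mini-Golden subcloning platform, built on the pU6a:sgRNA#45 backbone and associated with work on knock-in genome editing in zebrafish. It is a bacterial cloning plasmid that replicates from a high-copy ColE1/pUC-type origin. Selection is with spectinomycin through an aadA (SmR) aminoglycoside adenylyltransferase gene, which sits downstream of a fragment of the class 1 integron Pc promoter. Small remnants of lacZα, lacI, a gentamicin resistance gene and a T7 promoter are also annotated, along with rrnB T1 and T2 terminators near the cassette; these appear to be backbone leftovers rather than functional parts.

The payload is a synthetic, promoterless polycistronic coding cassette. As the name indicates, it runs linker, T2A, NTRv2, linker, P2A, mNeonGreen-CAAX. The feature table detects the nitroreductase as an nfsB-family coding sequence, followed by mNeonGreen fused to a short K-Ras C-terminal fragment that supplies the CAAX prenylation motif for membrane targeting. The 2A peptides and linkers themselves are not annotated. The 2A peptides cause ribosomal skipping, so an upstream reading frame, the nitroreductase and the membrane-bound green reporter would be made as separate proteins from one transcript. No promoter drives the cassette, which fits a design that relies on in-frame joining to another coding sequence. "ORF2" presumably denotes a reading-frame variant and the recorded "TCGC linker" its junction sequence, though the record does not explain either. An SV40 poly(A) signal lies just after the cassette but is annotated on the reverse strand.

Nitroreductase is generally used for prodrug-induced ablation of expressing cells, so assemblies made with this module would label cells fluorescently while rendering them ablatable. The cloning sites used are not recorded.
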