Addgene plasmid #241193: linker-T2A-NTRv2-linker-P2A-mNeonGreen-CAAX ORF2
Purpose: Middle entry vector for mini-Golden subcloning platform; NTRv2; mNeonGreen
Depositing lab: Junsu Kang. Depositing organization: University of Wisconsin, Madison. Publication: Advancing knock-in approaches for robust genome editing in zebrafish. Rodriguez-Parks A, Beezley EG, Manna S, Silaban I, Almutawa SI, Cao S, Ahmed H, Guyer M, Baker S, Richards MP, Kang J. Biol Open. 2026 Feb 2:bio.062472. doi: 10.1242/bio.062472. PubMed 41630603.
Backbone
  Vector backbone: pU6a:sgRNA#45
  Vector type: Mini-Golden
Growth in bacteria
  Bacterial resistance: Spectinomycin, 50 μg/mL
  Growth temperature: 37°C
  Growth strain: DH5alpha
  Copy number: Unknown
Gene/Insert
  Gene/Insert name: NTRv2; mNeonGreen
  Species: Synthetic
  Mutation: TCGC linker
  Cloning method: Restriction Enzyme; 5′ cloning site Unknown (unknown if destroyed); 3′ cloning site Unknown (unknown if destroyed)
Terms and licenses: Academic/Nonprofit Terms; Industry Terms: Not Available to Industry
How to cite: linker-T2A-NTRv2-linker-P2A-mNeonGreen-CAAX ORF2 was a gift from Junsu Kang (Addgene plasmid # 241193 ; http://n2t.net/addgene:241193 ; RRID:Addgene_241193)
